>Addgene plasmid #135944 | pCS2+8 Flag2AUF1(p37) | depositor full sequence | sequence record 262560 | pCS2+8 Flag2AUF1(p37) sequence 5060 bps
CGCCATTCTGCCTGGGGACGTCGGAGCAAGCTTGATTTAGGTGACACTATAGAATACAAGCTACTTGTTC
TTTTTGCAGGATCCACTAGTGGCGCGCCATTAATTAAAGGCCGGCCAGCGATCGCCGGACATCGATTCCC
ACCATGGACTATAAGGATGACGACGATAAGGATTACAAAGACGATGATGACAAAGGGTCCATGTCGGAGG
AGCAGTTCGGCGGGGACGGGGCGGCGGCAGCGGCAACGGCGGCGGTAGGCGGCTCGGCGGGCGAGCAGGA
GGGAGCCATGGTGGCGGCGACACAGGGGGCAGCGGCGGCGGCGGGAAGCGGAGCCGGGACCGGGGGCGGA
ACCGCGTCTGGAGGCACCGAAGGGGGCAGCGCCGAGTCGGAGGGGGCGAAGATTGACGCCAGTAAGAACG
AGGAGGATGAAGGGAAAATGTTTATAGGAGGCCTTAGCTGGGACACTACAAAGAAAGATCTGAAGGACTA
CTTTTCCAAATTTGGTGAAGTTGTAGACTGCACTCTGAAGTTAGATCCTATCACAGGGCGATCAAGGGGT
TTTGGCTTTGTGCTATTTAAAGAATCGGAGAGTGTAGATAAGGTCATGGATCAAAAAGAACATAAATTGA
ATGGGAAGGTGATTGATCCTAAAAGGGCCAAAGCCATGAAAACAAAAGAGCCGGTTAAAAAAATTTTTGT
TGGTGGCCTTTCTCCAGATACACCTGAAGAGAAAATAAGGGAGTACTTTGGTGGTTTTGGTGAGGTGGAA
TCCATAGAGCTCCCCATGGACAACAAGACCAATAAGAGGCGTGGGTTCTGCTTTATTACCTTTAAGGAAG
AAGAACCAGTGAAGAAGATAATGGAAAAGAAATACCACAATGTTGGTCTTAGTAAATGTGAAATAAAAGT
AGCCATGTCGAAGGAACAATATCAGCAACAGCAACAGTGGGGATCTAGAGGAGGATTTGCAGGAAGAGCT
CGTGGAAGAGGTGGTGACCAGCAGAGTGGTTATGGGAAGGTATCCAGGCGAGGTGGTCATCAAAATAGCT
ACAAACCATACTAAAAGGCCTCTCGAGCCTCTAGAACTATAGTGAGTCGTATTACGTAGATCCAGACATG
ATAAGATACATTGATGAGTTTGGACAAACCACAACTAGAATGCAGTGAAAAAAATGCTTTATTTGTGAAA
TTTGTGATGCTATTGCTTTATTTGTAACCATTATAAGCTGCAATAAACAAGTTAACAACAACAATTGCAT
TCATTTTATGTTTCAGGTTCAGGGGGAGGTGTGGGAGGTTTTTTAATTCGCGGCCGCGGCGCCAATGCAT
TGGGCCCGGTACCCAGCTTTTGTTCCCTTTAGTGAGGGTTAATTGCGCGCTTGGCGTAATCATGGTCATA
GCTGTTTCCTGTGTGAAATTGTTATCCGCTCACAATTCCACACAACATACGAGCCGGAAGCATAAAGTGT
AAAGCCTGGGGTGCCTAATGAGTGAGCTAACTCACATTAATTGCGTTGCGCTCACTGCCCGCTTTCCAGT
CGGGAAACCTGTCGTGCCAGCTGCATTAATGAATCGGCCAACGCGCGGGGAGAGGCGGTTTGCGTATTGG
GCGCTCTTCCGCTTCCTCGCTCACTGACTCGCTGCGCTCGGTCGTTCGGCTGCGGCGAGCGGTATCAGCT
CACTCAAAGGCGGTAATACGGTTATCCACAGAATCAGGGGATAACGCAGGAAAGAACATGTGAGCAAAAG
GCCAGCAAAAGGCCAGGAACCGTAAAAAGGCCGCGTTGCTGGCGTTTTTCCATAGGCTCCGCCCCCCTGA
CGAGCATCACAAAAATCGACGCTCAAGTCAGAGGTGGCGAAACCCGACAGGACTATAAAGATACCAGGCG
TTTCCCCCTGGAAGCTCCCTCGTGCGCTCTCCTGTTCCGACCCTGCCGCTTACCGGATACCTGTCCGCCT
TTCTCCCTTCGGGAAGCGTGGCGCTTTCTCATAGCTCACGCTGTAGGTATCTCAGTTCGGTGTAGGTCGT
TCGCTCCAAGCTGGGCTGTGTGCACGAACCCCCCGTTCAGCCCGACCGCTGCGCCTTATCCGGTAACTAT
CGTCTTGAGTCCAACCCGGTAAGACACGACTTATCGCCACTGGCAGCAGCCACTGGTAACAGGATTAGCA
GAGCGAGGTATGTAGGCGGTGCTACAGAGTTCTTGAAGTGGTGGCCTAACTACGGCTACACTAGAAGGAC
AGTATTTGGTATCTGCGCTCTGCTGAAGCCAGTTACCTTCGGAAAAAGAGTTGGTAGCTCTTGATCCGGC
AAACAAACCACCGCTGGTAGCGGTGGTTTTTTTGTTTGCAAGCAGCAGATTACGCGCAGAAAAAAAGGAT
CTCAAGAAGATCCTTTGATCTTTTCTACGGGGTCTGACGCTCAGTGGAACGAAAACTCACGTTAAGGGAT
TTTGGTCATGAGATTATCAAAAAGGATCTTCACCTAGATCCTTTTAAATTAAAAATGAAGTTTTAAATCA
ATCTAAAGTATATATGAGTAAACTTGGTCTGACAGTTACCAATGCTTAATCAGTGAGGCACCTATCTCAG
CGATCTGTCTATTTCGTTCATCCATAGTTGCCTGACTCCCCGTCGTGTAGATAACTACGATACGGGAGGG
CTTACCATCTGGCCCCAGTGCTGCAATGATACCGCGAGACCCACGCTCACCGGCTCCAGATTTATCAGCA
ATAAACCAGCCAGCCGGAAGGGCCGAGCGCAGAAGTGGTCCTGCAACTTTATCCGCCTCCATCCAGTCTA
TTAATTGTTGCCGGGAAGCTAGAGTAAGTAGTTCGCCAGTTAATAGTTTGCGCAACGTTGTTGCCATTGC
TACAGGCATCGTGGTGTCACGCTCGTCGTTTGGTATGGCTTCATTCAGCTCCGGTTCCCAACGATCAAGG
CGAGTTACATGATCCCCCATGTTGTGCAAAAAAGCGGTTAGCTCCTTCGGTCCTCCGATCGTTGTCAGAA
GTAAGTTGGCCGCAGTGTTATCACTCATGGTTATGGCAGCACTGCATAATTCTCTTACTGTCATGCCATC
CGTAAGATGCTTTTCTGTGACTGGTGAGTACTCAACCAAGTCATTCTGAGAATAGTGTATGCGGCGACCG
AGTTGCTCTTGCCCGGCGTCAATACGGGATAATACCGCGCCACATAGCAGAACTTTAAAAGTGCTCATCA
TTGGAAAACGTTCTTCGGGGCGAAAACTCTCAAGGATCTTACCGCTGTTGAGATCCAGTTCGATGTAACC
CACTCGTGCACCCAACTGATCTTCAGCATCTTTTACTTTCACCAGCGTTTCTGGGTGAGCAAAAACAGGA
AGGCAAAATGCCGCAAAAAAGGGAATAAGGGCGACACGGAAATGTTGAATACTCATACTCTTCCTTTTTC
AATATTATTGAAGCATTTATCAGGGTTATTGTCTCATGAGCGGATACATATTTGAATGTATTTAGAAAAA
TAAACAAATAGGGGTTCCGCGCACATTTCCCCGAAAAGTGCCACCTAAATTGTAAGCGTTAATATTTTGT
TAAAATTCGCGTTAAATTTTTGTTAAATCAGCTCATTTTTTAACCAATAGGCCGAAATCGGCAAAATCCC
TTATAAATCAAAAGAATAGACCGAGATAGGGT
[37 nt withheld, positions 3673-3709]
AAAGAACGTGGACTCCAACGTCAAAGG
[49 nt withheld, positions 3737-3785]
T
[91 nt withheld, positions 3787-3877]
G
[124 nt withheld, positions 3879-4002]
CCCATTCGCCATTCAGGCTGCGCAACTGTTGGGAAGGGCGATCGGTGCGGGCCTCTTCGCTATTACGCCA
GTCGACCATAGCCAATTCAATATGGCGTATATGGACTCATGCCAATTCAATATGGTGGATCTGGACCTGT
GCCAATTCAATATGGCGTATATGGACTCGTGCCAATTCAATATGGTGGATCTGGACCCCAGCCAATTCAA
TATGGCGGACTTGGCACCATGCCAATTCAATATGGCGGACTTGGCACTGTGCCAACTGGGGAGGGGTCTA
CTTGGCACGGTGCCAAGTTTGAGGAGGGGTCTTGGCCCTGTGCCAAGTCCGCCATATTGAATTGGCATGG
TGCCAATAATGGCGGCCATATTGGCTATATGCCAGGATCAATATATAGGCAATATCCAATATGGCCCTAT
GCCAATATGGCTATTGGCCAGGTTCAATACTATGTATTGGCCCTATGCCATATAGTATTCCATATATGGG
TTTTCCTATTGACGTAGATAGCCCCTCCCAATGGGCGGTCCCATATACCATATATGGGGCTTCCTAATAC
CGCCCATAGCCACTCCCCCATTGACGTCAATGGTCTCTATATATGGTCTTTCCTATTGACGTCATATGGG
CGGTCCTATTGACGTATATGGCGCCTCCCCCATTGACGTCAATTACGGTAAATGGCCCGCCTGGCTCAAT
GCCCATTGACGTCAATAGGACCACCCACCATTGACGTCAATGGGATGGCTCATTGCCCATTCATATCCGT
TCTCACGCCCCCTATTGACGTCAATGACGGTAAATGGCCCACTTGGCAGTACATCAATATCTATTAATAG
TAACTTGGCAAGTACATTACTATTGGAAGGACGCCAGGGTACATTGGCAGTACTCCCATTGACGTCAATG
GCGGTAAATGGCCCGCGATGGCTGCCAAGTACATCCCCATTGACGTCAATGGGGAGGGGCAATGACGCAA
ATGGGCGTTCCATTGACGTAAATGGGCGGTAGGCGTGCCTAATGGGAGGTCTATATAAGCAATGCTCGTT
TAGGGAAC
Features (pLannotate 1.2.2; 16 found; start..end, strand, type, name):
     35..53      +  promoter       SP6 promoter: promoter for bacteriophage SP6 RNA polymerase
    153..171     +  CDS            3xFLAG (fragment): three tandem FLAG® epitope tags
    201..1061    +  CDS            HNRNPD (fragment): HNRPD_HUMAN - Also known as AUF1, HNRPD. Experimental evidence at protein level: Swiss-Prot protein existence level 1. Binds with high affinity to RNA molecules that contain AU- rich elements (AREs) found within the 3'-UTR of many proto-oncogenes and cytokine mRNAs. Also binds to double- and single-stranded DNA sequences in a specific manner and functions a transcription factor. Each of the RNA-binding domains specifically can bind solely to a single-stranded non-monotonous 5'-UUAG-3' sequence and also weaker to the single-stranded 5'-TTAGGG-3' telomeric DNA repeat. Binds RNA oligonucleotides
   1087..1104    -  promoter       T7 promoter (fragment): promoter for bacteriophage T7 RNA polymerase
   1109..1243    -  polyA_signal   SV40 poly(A) signal: SV40 polyadenylation signal
   1356..1374    -  promoter       T3 promoter: promoter for bacteriophage T3 RNA polymerase
   1419..1435    -  protein_bind   lac operator: The lac repressor binds to the lac operator to inhibit transcription in E. coli. This inhibition can be relieved by adding lactose or isopropyl-β-D-thiogalactopyranoside (IPTG). lac repressor encoded by lacI
   1443..1473    -  promoter       lac promoter: promoter for the E. coli lac operon
   1488..1509    -  protein_bind   CAP binding site: CAP binding activates transcription in the presence of cAMP. E. coli catabolite activator protein
   1522..1614    -  CDS            lacI (fragment): lac repressor; lacI; The lac repressor binds to the lac operator to inhibit transcription in E. coli. This inhibition can be relieved by adding lactose or isopropyl-β-D-thiogalactopyranoside (IPTG).
   1797..2385    -  rep_origin     ori: high-copy-number ColE1/pMB1/pBR322/pUC origin of replication
   2556..3416    -  CDS            AmpR: β-lactamase; bla; confers resistance to ampicillin, carbenicillin, and related antibiotics
   3417..3521    -  promoter       AmpR promoter: bla
   3574..4002    -  rep_origin     f1 ori (sequence partly withheld): f1 bacteriophage origin of replication; arrow indicates direction of (+) strand synthesis
   4007..4073    -  CDS            lacZα (fragment): LacZα fragment of β-galactosidase; lacZ fragment
   4076..5060    +  promoter       CMV IE94 promoter: enhancer/promoter region of simian cytomegalovirus major immediate early transcription unit IE94
