>Addgene plasmid #135944 | pCS2+8 Flag2AUF1(p37) | addgene full sequence | sequence record 268761 | Addgene NGS Result
GCCAATTCAATATGGCGTATATGGACTCATGCCAATTCAATATGGTGGATCTGGACCTGTGCCAATTCAA
TATGGCGTATATGGACTCGTGCCAATTCAATATGGTGGATCTGGACCCCAGCCAATTCAATATGGCGGAC
TTGGCACCATGCCAATTCAATATGGCGGACCTGGCACTGTGCCAACTGGGGAGGGGTCTACTTGGCACGG
TGCCAAGTTTGAGGAGGGGTCTTGGCCCTGTGCCAAGTCCGCCATATTGAATTGGCATGGTGCCAATAAT
GGCGGCCATATTGGCTATATGCCAGGATCAATATATAGGCAATATCCAATATGGCCCTATGCCAATATGG
CTATTGGCCAGGTTCAATACTATGTATTGGCCCTATGCCATATAGTATTCCATATATGGGTTTTCCTATT
GACGTAGATAGCCCCTCCCAATGGGCGGTCCCATATACCATATATGGGGCTTCCTAATACCGCCCATAGC
CACTCCCCCATTGACGTCAATGGTCTCTATATATGGTCTTTCCTATTGACGTCATATGGGCGGTCCTATT
GACGTATATGGCGCCTCCCCCATTGACGTCAATTACGGTAAATGGCCCGCCTGGCTCAATGCCCATTGAC
GTCAATAGGACCACCCACCATTGACGTCAATGGGATGGCTCATTGCCCATTCATATCCGTTCTCACGCCC
CCTATTGACGTCAATGACGGTAAATGGCCCACTTGGCAGTACATCAATATCTATTAATAGTAACTTGGCA
AGTACATTACTATTGGAAGTACGCCAGGGTACATTGGCAGTACTCCCATTGACGTCAATGGCGGTAAATG
GCCCGCGATGGCTGCCAAGTACATCCCCATTGACGTCAATGGGGAGGGGCAATGACGCAAATGGGCGTTC
CATTGACGTAAATGGGCGGTAGGCGTGCCTAATGGGAGGTCTATATAAGCAATGCTCGTTTAGGGAACCG
CCATTCTGCCTGGGGACGTCGGAGCAAGCTTGATTTAGGTGACACTATAGAATACAAGCTACTTGTTCTT
TTTGCAGGATCCACTAGTGGCCGCCATTAATTAAAGGCCGGCCAGCGATCGCCGGACATCGATTCCCACC
ATGGACTATAAGGATGACGACGATAAGGATTACAAAGACGATGATGACAAAGGGTCCATGTCGGAGGAGC
AGTTCGGCGGGGACGGGGCGGCGGCAGCGGCAACGGCGGCGGTAGGCGGCTCGGCGGGCGAGCAGGAGGG
AGCCATGGTGGCGGCGACACAGGGGGCAGCGGCGGCGGCGGGAAGCGGAGCCGGGACCGGGGGCGGAACC
GCGTCTGGAGGCACCGAAGGGGGCAGCGCCGAGTCGGAGGGGGCGAAGATTGACGCCAGTAAGAACGAGG
AGGATGAAGGGAAAATGTTTATAGGAGGCCTTAGCTGGGACACTACAAAGAAAGATCTGAAGGACTACTT
TTCCAAATTTGGTGAAGTTGTAGACTGCACTCTGAAGTTAGATCCTATCACAGGGCGATCAAGGGGTTTT
GGCTTTGTGCTATTTAAAGAATCGGAGAGTGTAGATAAGGTCATGGATCAAAAAGAACATAAATTGAATG
GGAAGGTGATTGATCCTAAAAGGGCCAAAGCCATGAAAACAAAAGAGCCGGTTAAAAAAATTTTTGTTGG
TGGCCTTTCTCCAGATACACCTGAAGAGAAAATAAGGGAGTACTTTGGTGGTTTTGGTGAGGTGGAATCC
ATAGAGCTCCCCATGGACAACAAGACCAATAAGAGGCGTGGGTTCTGCTTTATTACCTTTAAGGAAGAAG
AACCAGTGAAGAAGATAATGGAAAAGAAATACCACAATGTTGGTCTTAGTAAATGTGAAATAAAAGTAGC
CATGTCGAAGGAACAATATCAGCAACAGCAACAGTGGGGATCTAGAGGAGGATTTGCAGGAAGAGCTCGT
GGAAGAGGTGGTGACCAGCAGAGTGGTTATGGGAAGGTATCCAGGCGAGGTGGTCATCAAAATAGCTACA
AACCATACTAAAAGGCCTCTCGAGCCTCTAGAACTATAGTGAGTCGTATTACGTAGATCCAGACATGATA
AGATACATTGATGAGTTTGGACAAACCACAACTAGAATGCAGTGAAAAAAATGCTTTATTTGTGAAATTT
GTGATGCTATTGCTTTATTTGTAACCATTATAAGCTGCAATAAACAAGTTAACAACAACAATTGCATTCA
TTTTATGTTTCAGGTTCAGGGGGAGGTGTGGGAGGTTTTTTAATTCGCGGCCGCGGCGCCAATGCATTGG
GCCCGGTACCCAGCTTTTGTTCCCTTTAGTGAGGGTTAATTGCGCGCTTGGCGTAATCATGGTCATAGCT
GTTTCCTGTGTGAAATTGTTATCCGCTCACAATTCCACACAACATACGAGCCGGGAGCATAAAGTGTAAA
GCCTGGGGTGCCTAATGAGTGAGCTAACTCACATTAATTGCGTTGCGCTCACTGCCCGCTTTCCAGTCGG
GAAACCTGTCGTGCCAGCTGCATTAATGAATCGGCCAACGCGCGGGGAGAGGCGGTTTGCGTATTGGGCG
CTCTTCCGCTTCCTCGCTCACTGACTCGCTGCGCTCGGTCGTTCGGCTGCGGCGAGCGGTATCAGCTCAC
TCAAAGGCGGTAATACGGTTATCCACAGAATCAGGGGATAACGCAGGAAAGAACATGTGAGCAAAAGGCC
AGCAAAAGGCCAGGAACCGTAAAAAGGCCGCGTTGCTGGCGTTTTTCCATAGGCTCCGCCCCCCTGACGA
GCATCACAAAAATCGACGCTCAAGTCAGAGGTGGCGAAACCCGACAGGACTATAAAGATACCAGGCGTTT
CCCCCTGGAAGCTCCCTCGTGCGCTCTCCTGTTCCGACCCTGCCGCTTACCGGATACCTGTCCGCCTTTC
TCCCTTCGGGAAGCGTGGCGCTTTCTCATAGCTCACGCTGTAGGTATCTCAGTTCGGTGTAGGTCGTTCG
CTCCAAGCTGGGCTGTGTGCACGAACCCCCCGTTCAGCCCGACCGCTGCGCCTTATCCGGTAACTATCGT
CTTGAGTCCAACCCGGTAAGACACGACTTATCGCCACTGGCAGCAGCCACTGGTAACAGGATTAGCAGAG
CGAGGTATGTAGGCGGTGCTACAGAGTTCTTGAAGTGGTGGCCTAACTACGGCTACACTAGAAGAACAGT
ATTTGGTATCTGCGCTCTGCTGAAGCCAGTTACCTTCGGAAAAAGAGTTGGTAGCTCTTGATCCGGCAAA
CAAACCACCGCTGGTAGCGGTGGTTTTTTTGTTTGCAAGCAGCAGATTACGCGCAGAAAAAAAGGATCTC
AAGAAGATCCTTTGATCTTTTCTACGGGGTCTGACGCTCAGTGGAACGAAAACTCACGTTAAGGGATTTT
GGTCATGAGATTATCAAAAAGGATCTTCACCTAGATCCTTTTAAATTAAAAATGAAGTTTTAAATCAATC
TAAAGTATATATGAGTAAACTTGGTCTGACAGTTACCAATGCTTAATCAGTGAGGCACCTATCTCAGCGA
TCTGTCTATTTCGTTCATCCATAGTTGCCTGACTCCCCGTCGTGTAGATAACTACGATACGGGAGGGCTT
ACCATCTGGCCCCAGTGCTGCAATGATACCGCGAGACCCACGCTCACCGGCTCCAGATTTATCAGCAATA
AACCAGCCAGCCGGAAGGGCCGAGCGCAGAAGTGGTCCTGCAACTTTATCCGCCTCCATCCAGTCTATTA
ATTGTTGCCGGGAAGCTAGAGTAAGTAGTTCGCCAGTTAATAGTTTGCGCAACGTTGTTGCCATTGCTAC
AGGCATCGTGGTGTCACGCTCGTCGTTTGGTATGGCTTCATTCAGCTCCGGTTCCCAACGATCAAGGCGA
GTTACATGATCCCCCATGTTGTGCAAAAAAGCGGTTAGCTCCTTCGGTCCTCCGATCGTTGTCAGAAGTA
AGTTGGCCGCAGTGTTATCACTCATGGTTATGGCAGCACTGCATAATTCTCTTACTGTCATGCCATCCGT
AAGATGCTTTTCTGTGACTGGTGAGTACTCAACCAAGTCATTCTGAGAATAGTGTATGCGGCGACCGAGT
TGCTCTTGCCCGGCGTCAATACGGGATAATACCGCGCCACATAGCAGAACTTTAAAAGTGCTCATCATTG
GAAAACGTTCTTCGGGGCGAAAACTCTCAAGGATCTTACCGCTGTTGAGATCCAGTTCGATGTAACCCAC
TCGTGCACCCAACTGATCTTCAGCATCTTTTACTTTCACCAGCGTTTCTGGGTGAGCAAAAACAGGAAGG
CAAAATGCCGCAAAAAAGGGAATAAGGGCGACACGGAAATGTTGAATACTCATACTCTTCCTTTTTCAAT
ATTATTGAAGCATTTATCAGGGTTATTGTCTCATGAGCGGATACATATTTGAATGTATTTAGAAAAATAA
ACAAATAGGGGTTCCGCGCACATTTCCCCGAAAAGTGCCACCTAAATTGTAAGCGTTAATATTTTGTTAA
AATTCGCGTTAAATTTTTGTTAAATCAGCTCATTTTTTAACCAATAGGCCGAAATCGGCAAAATCCCTTA
TAAATCAAAAGAATAGACCGAGATAGGGT
[37 nt withheld, positions 4650-4686]
AAAGAACGTGGACTCCAACGTCAAAGG
[49 nt withheld, positions 4714-4762]
T
[91 nt withheld, positions 4764-4854]
G
[124 nt withheld, positions 4856-4979]
CCCATTCGCCATTCAGGCTGCGCAACTGTTGGGAAGGGCGATCGGTGCGGGCCTCTTCGCTATTACGCCA
GTCGACC
Features (pLannotate 1.2.2; 16 found; start..end, strand, type, name):
      1..978     +  promoter       CMV IE94 promoter: enhancer/promoter region of simian cytomegalovirus major immediate early transcription unit IE94
   1013..1031    +  promoter       SP6 promoter: promoter for bacteriophage SP6 RNA polymerase
   1130..1148    +  CDS            3xFLAG (fragment): three tandem FLAG® epitope tags
   1178..2038    +  CDS            HNRNPD (fragment): HNRPD_HUMAN - Also known as AUF1, HNRPD. Experimental evidence at protein level: Swiss-Prot protein existence level 1. Binds with high affinity to RNA molecules that contain AU- rich elements (AREs) found within the 3'-UTR of many proto-oncogenes and cytokine mRNAs. Also binds to double- and single-stranded DNA sequences in a specific manner and functions a transcription factor. Each of the RNA-binding domains specifically can bind solely to a single-stranded non-monotonous 5'-UUAG-3' sequence and also weaker to the single-stranded 5'-TTAGGG-3' telomeric DNA repeat. Binds RNA oligonucleotides
   2064..2081    -  promoter       T7 promoter (fragment): promoter for bacteriophage T7 RNA polymerase
   2086..2220    -  polyA_signal   SV40 poly(A) signal: SV40 polyadenylation signal
   2333..2351    -  promoter       T3 promoter: promoter for bacteriophage T3 RNA polymerase
   2396..2412    -  protein_bind   lac operator: The lac repressor binds to the lac operator to inhibit transcription in E. coli. This inhibition can be relieved by adding lactose or isopropyl-β-D-thiogalactopyranoside (IPTG). lac repressor encoded by lacI
   2420..2450    -  promoter       lac promoter: promoter for the E. coli lac operon
   2465..2486    -  protein_bind   CAP binding site: CAP binding activates transcription in the presence of cAMP. E. coli catabolite activator protein
   2499..2591    -  CDS            lacI (fragment): lac repressor; lacI; The lac repressor binds to the lac operator to inhibit transcription in E. coli. This inhibition can be relieved by adding lactose or isopropyl-β-D-thiogalactopyranoside (IPTG).
   2774..3362    -  rep_origin     ori: high-copy-number ColE1/pMB1/pBR322/pUC origin of replication
   3533..4393    -  CDS            AmpR: β-lactamase; bla; confers resistance to ampicillin, carbenicillin, and related antibiotics
   4394..4498    -  promoter       AmpR promoter: bla
   4551..4979    -  rep_origin     f1 ori (sequence partly withheld): f1 bacteriophage origin of replication; arrow indicates direction of (+) strand synthesis
   4984..5050    -  CDS            lacZα (fragment): LacZα fragment of β-galactosidase; lacZ fragment
