[The description below was written by a language model from this plasmid's Addgene catalogue record and pLannotate feature annotations shown in this document.]
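Description:
pCS2+8 Flag2AUF1(p37) is a mammalian expression plasmid of about 5.06 kb, built on the pCS2+8 backbone. It carries the p37 isoform of human heterogeneous nuclear ribonucleoprotein D (HNRNPD, also called AUF1), an RNA-binding protein that recognises AU-rich elements in the 3′ untranslated regions of many mRNAs. The roughly 0.9 kb insert was introduced by ligation-independent cloning and has an N-terminal Flag2 epitope tag. The automated annotation picks this tag up only as a short partial match to a 3xFLAG element just upstream of the HNRNPD coding region. Expression in mammalian cells is driven by the simian cytomegalovirus IE94 enhancer/promoter, listed simply as CMV in the catalogue entry, and transcripts are terminated by an SV40 polyadenylation signal.

An SP6 promoter lies between the CMV promoter and the tagged open reading frame, so the same cassette can serve as a template for in vitro transcription. This fits the stated second use of generating mRNA for expression in zebrafish. A partial T7 promoter and a T3 promoter lie downstream of the insert in the opposite orientation. The plasmid is propagated in E. coli through a high-copy ColE1/pUC-type origin with ampicillin selection from the β-lactamase gene. An f1 origin and remnants of the lac promoter/operator, lacI and lacZα are backbone carry-overs. The depositor sequence and the repository's sequencing result differ by a few nucleotides in length and in their start coordinates, but they show the same set and order of features. The associated study concerns post-transcriptional regulation of Nrf2 mRNA by HuR and AUF1.
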