Addgene plasmid #135944: pCS2+8 Flag2AUF1(p37)
Purpose: Expresses AUF1p37 in mammalian cells. Can also be used to generate mRNA for zebrafish expression.
Depositing lab: Yimon Aye. Depositing organization: Swiss Federal Institute of Technology (EPFL). Publication: Post-transcriptional regulation of Nrf2-mRNA by the mRNA-binding proteins HuR and AUF1. Poganik JR, Long MJC, Disare MT, Liu X, Chang SH, Hla T, Aye Y. FASEB J. 2019 Nov 1:fj201901930R. doi: 10.1096/fj.201901930R. PubMed 31665914.
Backbone
  Vector backbone: pCS2+8
  Backbone size w/o insert (bp): 4134
  Total vector size (bp): 5060
  Vector type: Mammalian Expression
Growth in bacteria
  Bacterial resistance: Ampicillin, 100 μg/mL
  Growth temperature: 37°C
  Growth strain: DH5alpha
  Copy number: High Copy
Gene/Insert
  Gene/Insert name: heterogeneous nuclear ribonucleoprotein D (alt name: AUF1, HNRNPD p37 isoform)
  Species: H. sapiens (human)
  Insert size (bp): 926
  GenBank ID: heterogeneous nuclear ribonucleoprotein D
  Entrez Gene: HNRNPD (a.k.a. AUF1, AUF1A, HNRPD, P37, hnRNPD0)
  Promoter: CMV
  Tag / fusion protein: Flag2 (N terminal on insert)
  Cloning method: Ligation Independent Cloning
  Sequencing primers: 5′ CMV forward or SP6 forward; 3′ SV40 reverse
Terms and licenses: Academic/Nonprofit Terms; Industry Terms: Not Available to Industry
How to cite: pCS2+8 Flag2AUF1(p37) was a gift from Yimon Aye (Addgene plasmid # 135944 ; http://n2t.net/addgene:135944 ; RRID:Addgene_135944)
